Addgene plasmid #43625: III-GCCG
Depositing lab: Chad Cowan & Kiran Musunuru. Depositing organization: Harvard University. Publication: A TALEN Genome-Editing System for Generating Human Stem Cell-Based Disease Models. Ding Q, Lee YK, Schaefer EA, Peters DT, Veres A, Kim K, Kuperwasser N, Motola DL, Meissner TB, Hendriks WT, Trevisan M, Gupta RM, Moisan A, Banks E, Friesen M, Schinzel RT, Xia F, Tang A, Xia Y, Figueroa E, Wann A, Ahfeldt T, Daheron L, Zhang F, Rubin LL, Peng LF, Chung RT, Musunuru K, Cowan CA. Cell Stem Cell. 2012 Dec 12. pii: S1934-5909(12)00645-5. doi: 10.1016/j.stem.2012.11.011. PubMed 23246482.
Backbone
  Vector backbone: pCRII-TOPO
  Backbone manufacturer: Invitrogen
  Backbone size w/o insert (bp): 3973
  Vector type: Bacterial Cloning
Growth in bacteria
  Bacterial resistance: Ampicillin and Kanamycin, 100 & 50 μg/mL
  Growth temperature: 37°C
  Growth strain: Top10
  Copy number: High Copy
Gene/Insert
  Gene/Insert name: III-GCCG
  Species: Synthetic
  Insert size (bp): 426
  Cloning method: TOPO Cloning
  Sequencing primers: 5′ T7; 3′ M13-rev
Terms and licenses: Academic/Nonprofit Terms; Industry Terms: Not Available to Industry
How to cite: III-GCCG was a gift from Chad Cowan & Kiran Musunuru (Addgene plasmid # 43625 ; http://n2t.net/addgene:43625 ; RRID:Addgene_43625)
