[The description below was written by a language model from this plasmid's Addgene catalogue record.]
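Description:
III-GCCG is a bacterial cloning plasmid built on the commercial pCRII-TOPO backbone (about 4.0 kb without insert), into which a 426 bp synthetic insert was introduced by TOPO cloning. It is a high-copy plasmid maintained in E. coli and selectable with both ampicillin and kanamycin, consistent with the dual resistance markers carried by this backbone. The insert is flanked by the T7 and M13 reverse priming sites used for sequence verification. The vector type is listed purely as bacterial cloning, so the plasmid serves as a storage and source vector for its insert rather than as an expression construct. No feature table accompanies the record, so individual elements such as the origin of replication are not itemised.

The record does not describe the insert beyond its name, synthetic origin and size. The associated publication reports a TALEN genome-editing system for generating human stem cell-based disease models, so the plasmid is evidently one component of that TALEN assembly toolkit. The name suggests a pre-assembled module of TAL effector repeats recognising the four-base sequence GCCG, with "III" plausibly indicating its position or tier within an ordered assembly scheme. The insert length is roughly what four repeat units of about 34 amino acids each would occupy. This interpretation is inferred from the name, size and publication title rather than stated in the record. In such systems, libraries of multi-repeat modules are combined in order to build a custom DNA-binding array, which is then joined to a nuclease domain in a separate expression vector to give a site-specific nuclease for targeted genome modification.
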