>Addgene plasmid #43625 | III-GCCG | depositor partial sequence | sequence record 58890 | III-GCCG sequence 426 bps
CGTCTCGGCTCACCCCAGAGCAGGTCGTGGCAATCGCGAGCAATAACGGCGGAAAACAGGCTTTGGAAAC
GGTGCAGAGGCTCCTTCCAGTGCTGTGCCAAGCGCACGGACTCACCCCAGAGCAGGTCGTGGCGATCGCA
AGCCACGACGGAGGAAAGCAAGCCTTGGAAACAGTACAGAGGCTGTTGCCTGTGCTGTGCCAAGCGCACG
GCCTCACCCCAGAGCAGGTCGTGGCGATCGCAAGCCACGACGGAGGAAAGCAAGCCTTGGAAACAGTACA
GAGGCTGTTGCCTGTGCTGTGCCAAGCGCACGGATTAACCCCAGAGCAGGTCGTGGCAATCGCGAGCAAT
AACGGCGGAAAACAGGCTTTGGAAACGGTGCAGAGGCTCCTTCCAGTGCTGTGCCAAGCGCACGGACTCA
GAGACG
