>Addgene plasmid #43625 | III-GCCG | addgene partial sequence | sequence record 61563 | M13-F20 5'-TGTAAAACGACGGCCAGT-3'
TTGGGCGAATTGGGCCCTCTAGATGCATGCTCGAGCGGCCGCCAGTGTGATGGATATCTGCAGAATTCGC
CCTTCGTCCTAGCGCGTCTCGGCTCACCCCAGAGCAGGTCGTGGCAATCGCGAGCAATAACGGCGGAAAA
CAGGCTTTGGAAACGGTGCAGAGGCTCCTTCCAGTGCTGTGCCAAGCGCACGGACTCACCCCAGAGCAGG
TCGTGGCGATCGCAAGCCACGACGGAGGAAAGCAAGCCTTGGAAACAGTACAGAGGCTGTTGCCTGTGCT
GTGCCAAGCGCACGGCCTCACCCCAGAGCAGGTCGTGGCGATCGCAAGCCACGACGGAGGAAAGCAAGCC
TTGGAAACAGTACAGAGGCTGTTGCCTGTGCTGTGCCAAGCGCACGGATTAACCCCAGAGCAGGTCGTGG
CAATCGCGAGCAATAACGGCGGAAAACAGGCTTTGGAAACGGTGCAGAGGCTCCTTCCAGTGCTGTGCCA
AGCGCACGGACTCAGAGACGTGGGCACAGGAAAGAAGGGCGAATTCCAGCACACTGGCGGCCGTTACTAG
TGGATCCGAGCTCGGTACCAAGCTTGATGCATAGCTTGAGTATTCTATAGTGTCACCTAAATAGCTTGGC
GTAATCATGGTCATAGCTGTTTCCTGTGTGAAATTGTTATCCGCTCACAATTCCACACAACATACGAGCC
GGAAGCATAAAGTGTAAAGCCTGGGGTGCCTAATGAGTGAGCTAACTCACATTAATTGCGTTGCGCTCAC
TGCCCGCTTTCCAGTCGGGAAACCTGTCGTGCCAGCTGCATTAATGAATCGGCCAACGCGCGGGGAGAGG
CGGTTTGCGTATTGGGCGCTCTTCCGCTTCCTCGCTCACTGACTCGCTGCGCTCGGTCGTTCGGCTGCGG
CGACGTTATCTCAGGATCGTTCCATAGT
